>Addgene plasmid #122944 | psPAX2-D64V-NC-MS2 | depositor full sequence | sequence record 234505 | psPAX2-D64V-NC-MS2 sequence 11098 bps
GTCGACATTGATTATTGACTAGTTATTAATAGTAATCAATTACGGGGTCATTAGTTCATAGCCCATATAT
GGAGTTCCGCGTTACATAACTTACGGTAAATGGCCCGCCTGGCTGACCGCCCAACGACCCCCGCCCATTG
ACGTCAATAATGACGTATGTTCCCATAGTAACGCCAATAGGGACTTTCCATTGACGTCAATGGGTGGACT
ATTTACGGTAAACTGCCCACTTGGCAGTACATCAAGTGTATCATATGCCAAGTACGCCCCCTATTGACGT
CAATGACGGTAAATGGCCCGCCTGGCATTATGCCCAGTACATGACCTTATGGGACTTTCCTACTTGGCAG
TACATCTACGTATTAGTCATCGCTATTACCATGGGTCGAGGTGAGCCCCACGTTCTGCTTCACTCTCCCC
ATCTCCCCCCCCTCCCCACCCCCAATTTTGTATTTATTTATTTTTTAATTATTTTGTGCAGCGATGGGGG
CGGGGGGGGGGGGGGCGCGCGCCAGGCGGGGCGGGGCGGGGCGAGGGGCGGGGCGGGGCGAGGCGGAGAG
GTGCGGCGGCAGCCAATCAGAGCGGCGCGCTCCGAAAGTTTCCTTTTATGGCGAGGCGGCGGCGGCGGCG
GCCCTATAAAAAGCGAAGCGCGCGGCGGGCGGGAGTCGCTGCGTTGCCTTCGCCCCGTGCCCCGCTCCGC
GCCGCCTCGCGCCGCCCGCCCCGGCTCTGACTGACCGCGTTACTCCCACAGGTGAGCGGGCGGGACGGCC
CTTCTCCTCCGGGCTGTAATTAGCGCTTGGTTTAATGACGGCTCGTTTCTTTTCTGTGGCTGCGTGAAAG
CCTTAAAGGGCTCCGGGAGGGCCCTTTGTGCGGGGGGGAGCGGCTCGGGGGGTGCGTGCGTGTGTGTGTG
CGTGGGGAGCGCCGCGTGCGGCCCGCGCTGCCCGGCGGCTGTGAGCGCTGCGGGCGCGGCGCGGGGCTTT
GTGCGCTCCGCGTGTGCGCGAGGGGAGCGCGGCCGGGGGCGGTGCCCCGCGGTGCGGGGGGGCTGCGAGG
GGAACAAAGGCTGCGTGCGGGGTGTGTGCGTGGGGGGGTGAGCAGGGGGTGTGGGCGCGGCGGTCGGGCT
GTAACCCCCCCCTGCACCCCCCTCCCCGAGTTGCTGAGCACGGCCCGGCTTCGGGTGCGGGGCTCCGTGC
GGGGCGTGGCGCGGGGCTCGCCGTGCCGGGCGGGGGGTGGCGGCAGGTGGGGGTGCCGGGCGGGGCGGGG
CCGCCTCGGGCCGGGGAGGGCTCGGGGGAGGGGCGCGGCGGCCCCGGAGCGCCGGCGGCTGTCGAGGCGC
GGCGAGCCGCAGCCATTGCCTTTTATGGTAATCGTGCGAGAGGGCGCAGGGACTTCCTTTGTCCCAAATC
TGGCGGAGCCGAAATCTGGGAGGCGCCGCCGCACCCCCTCTAGCGGGCGCGGGCGAAGCGGTGCGGCGCC
GGCAGGAAGGAAATGGGCGGGGAGGGCCTTCGTGCGTCGCCGCGCCGCCGTCCCCTTCTCCATCTCCAGC
CTCGGGGCTGCCGCAGGGGGACGGCTGCCTTCGGGGGGGACGGGGCAGGGCGGGGTTCGGCTTCTGGCGT
GTGACCGGCGGCTCTAGAGCCTCTGCTAACCATGTTCATGCCTTCTTCTTTTTCCTACAGCTCCTGGGCA
ACGTGCTGGTTATTGTGCTGTCTCATCATTTTGGCAAAGAATTCGGGCCGCGTTGACGCGCACGGCAAGA
GGCGAGGGGCGGCGACTGGTGAGAGATGGGTGCGAGAGCGTCAGTATTAAGCGGGGGAGAATTAGATCGA
TGGGAAAAAATTCGGTTAAGGCCAGGGGGAAAGAAAAAATATAAATTAAAACATATAGTATGGGCAAGCA
GGGAGCTAGAACGATTCGCAGTTAATCCTGGCCTGTTAGAAACATCAGAAGGCTGTAGACAAATACTGGG
ACAGCTACAACCATCCCTTCAGACAGGATCAGAAGAACTTAGATCATTATATAATACAGTAGCAACCCTC
TATTGTGTGCATCAAAGGATAGAGATAAAAGACACCAAGGAAGCTTTAGACAAGATAGAGGAAGAGCAAA
ACAAAAGTAAGAAAAAAGCACAGCAAGCAGCAGCTGACACAGGACACAGCAATCAGGTCAGCCAAAATTA
CCCTATAGTGCAGAACATCCAGGGGCAAATGGTACATCAGGCCATATCACCTAGAACTTTAAATGCATGG
GTAAAAGTAGTAGAAGAGAAGGCTTTCAGCCCAGAAGTGATACCCATGTTTTCAGCATTATCAGAAGGAG
CCACCCCACAAGATTTAAACACCATGCTAAACACAGTGGGGGGACATCAAGCAGCCATGCAAATGTTAAA
AGAGACCATCAATGAGGAAGCTGCAGAATGGGATAGAGTGCATCCAGTGCATGCAGGGCCTATTGCACCA
GGCCAGATGAGAGAACCAAGGGGAAGTGACATAGCAGGAACTACTAGTACCCTTCAGGAACAAATAGGAT
GGATGACACATAATCCACCTATCCCAGTAGGAGAAATCTATAAAAGATGGATAATCCTGGGATTAAATAA
AATAGTAAGAATGTATAGCCCT
[222 nt withheld, positions 2613-2834]
GGGGGACCCGGCCATAAAGCAAGAGTTTTGGCTGAAGCAATGAGCCAAGTAACAAATCCAGCTACCATAA
TGATACAGAAAGGCAATTTTAGGAACCAAAGAAAGACTGTTAAGTGTTTCAATTGTGGCAAAGAAGGGCA
CATAGCCAAAAATTGCAGGGCCCCTAGGAAAAAGGGCTGTTGGAAATGTGGAAAGGAAGGACACCAAATG
AAAGATTGTTCCGGTGGAGGTGGATCCGGTGGAGGTTCCATGGCGTCCAATTTCACGCAGTTCGTCCTGG
TTGACAACGGGGGGACTGGGGACGTTACGGTCGCTCCGAGCAACTTTGCCAATGGTATTGCGGAGTGGAT
TTCTTCTAATTCACGGTCCCAAGCTTACAAAGTGACCTGTTCCGTGCGGCAAAGTTCTGCTCAGAATAGA
AAGTACACTATAAAGGTCGAAGTCCCTAAGGGGGCCTGGCGATCATATCTCAATATGGAGCTTACCATCC
CAATATTTGCCACTAATTCTGATTGTGAATTGATTGTCAAAGCAATGCAAGGACTCTTGAAAGACGGAAA
CCCAATCCCCAGCGCAATCGCAGCCAACTCCGGTATATACTCCGGAGGTGGAGGTGGAACTGAGAGACAG
GCTAATTTTTTAGGGAAGATCTGGCCTTCCCACAAGGGAAGGCCAGGGAATTTTCTTCAGAGCAGACCAG
AGCCAACAGCCCCACCAGAAGAGAGCTTCAGGTTTGGGGAAGAGACAACAACTCCCTCTCAGAAGCAGGA
GCCGATAGACAAGGAACTGTATCCTTTAGCTTCCCTCAGATCACTCTTTGGCAGCGACCCCTCGTCACAA
TAAAGATAGGGGGGCAATTAAAGGAAGCTCTATTAGATACAGGAGCAGATGATACAGTATTAGAAGAAAT
GAATTTGCCAGGAAGATGGAAACCAAAAATGATAGGGGGAATTGGAGGTTTTATCAAAGTAAGACAGTAT
GATCAGATACTCATAGAAATCTGCGGACATAAAGCTATAGGTACAGTATTAGTAGGACCTACACCTGTCA
ACATAATTGGAAGAAATCTGTTGACTCAGATTGGCTGCACTTTAAATTTTCCCATTAGTCCTATTGAGAC
TGTACCAGTAAAATTAAAGCCAGGAATGGATGGCCCAAAAGTTAAACAATGGCCATTGACAGAAGAAAAA
ATAAAAGCATTAGTAGAAATTTGTACAGAAATGGAAAAGGAAGGAAAAATTTCAAAAATTGGGCCTGAAA
ATCCATACAATACTCCAGTATTTGCCATAAAGAAAAAAGACAGTACTAAATGGAGAAAATTAGTAGATTT
CAGAGAACTTAATAAGAGAACTCAAGATTTCTGGGAAGTTCAATTAGGAATACCACATCCTGCAGGGTTA
AAACAGAAAAAATCAGTAACAGTACTGGATGTGGGCGATGCATATTTTTCAGTTCCCTTAGATAAAGACT
TCAGGAAGTATACTGCATTTACCATACCTAGTATAAACAATGAGACACCAGGGATTAGATATCAGTACAA
TGTGCTTCCACAGGGATGGAAAGGATCACCAGCAATATTCCAGTGTAGCATGACAAAAATCTTAGAGCCT
TTTAGAAAACAAAATCCAGACATAGTCATCTATCAATACATGGATGATTTGTATGTAGGATCTGACTTAG
AAATAGGGCAGCATAGAACAAAAATAGAGGAACTGAGACAACATCTGTTGAGGTGGGGATTTACCACACC
AGACAAAAAACATCAGAAAGAACCTCCATTCCTTTGGATGGGTTATGAACTCCATCCTGATAAATGGACA
GTACAGCCTATAGTGCTGCCAGAAAAGGACAGCTGGACTGTCAATGACATACAGAAATTAGTGGGAAAAT
TGAATTGGGCAAGTCAGATTTATGCAGGGATTAAAGTAAGGCAATTATGTAAACTTCTTAGGGGAACCAA
AGCACTAACAGAAGTAGTACCACTAACAGAAGAAGCAGAGCTAGAACTGGCAGAAAACAGGGAGATTCTA
AAAGAACCGGTACATGGAGTGTATTATGACCCATCAAAAGACTTAATAGCAGAAATACAGAAGCAGGGGC
AAGGCCAATGGACATATCAAATTTATCAAGAGCCATTTAAAAATCTGAAAACAGGAAAATATGCAAGAAT
GAAGGGTGCCCACACTAATGATGTGAAACAATTAACAGAGGCAGTACAAAAAATAGCCACAGAAAGCATA
GTAATATGGGGAAAGACTCCTAAATTTAAATTACCCATACAAAAGGAAACATGGGAAGCATGGTGGACAG
AGTATTGGCAAGCCACCTGGATTCCTGAGTGGGAGTTTGTCAATACCCCTCCCTTAGTGAAGTTATGGTA
CCAGTTAGAGAAAGAACCCATAATAGGAGCAGAAACTTTCTATGTAGATGGGGCAGCCAATAGGGAAACT
AAATTAGGAAAAGCAGGATATGTAACTGACAGAGGAAGACAAAAAGTTGTCCCCCTAACGGACACAACAA
ATCAGAAGACTGAGTTACAAGCAATTCATCTAGCTTTGCAGGATTCGGGATTAGAAGTAAACATAGTGAC
AGACTCACAATATGCATTGGGAATCATTCAAGCACAACCAGATAAGAGTGAATCAGAGTTAGTCAGTCAA
ATAATAGAGCAGTTAATAAAAAAGGAAAAAGTCTACCTGGCATGGGTACCAGCACACAAAGGAATTGGAG
GAAATGAACAAGTAGATAAATTGGTCAGTGCTGGAATCAGGAAAGTACTATTTTTAGATGGAATAGATAA
GGCCCAAGAAGAACATGAGAAATATCACAGTAATTGGAGAGCAATGGCTAGTGATTTTAACCTACCACCT
GTAGTAGCAAAAGAAATAGTAGCCAGCTGTGATAAATGTCAGCTAAAAGGGGAAGCCATGCATGGACAAG
TAGACTGTAGCCCAGGAATATGGCAGCTAGTTTGTACACATTTAGAAGGAAAAGTTATCTTGGTAGCAGT
TCATGTAGCCAGTGGATATATAGAAGCAGAAGTAATTCCAGCAGAGACAGGGCAAGAAACAGCATACTTC
CTCTTAAAATTAGCAGGAAGATGGCCAGTAAAAACAGTACATACAGACAATGGCAGCAATTTCACCAGTA
CTACAGTTAAGGCCGCCTGTTGGTGGGCGGGGATCAAGCAGGAATTTGGCATTCCCTACAATCCCCAAAG
TCAAGGAGTAATAGAATCTATGAATAAAGAATTAAAGAAAATTATAGGACAGGTAAGAGATCAGGCTGAA
CATCTTAAGACAGCAGTACAAATGGCAGTATTCATCCACAATTTTAAAAGAAAAGGGGGGATTGGGGGGT
ACAGTGCAGGGGAAAGAATAGTAGACATAATAGCAACAGACATACAAACTAAAGAATTACAAAAACAAAT
TACAAAAATTCAAAATTTTCGGGTTTATTACAGGGACAGCAGAGATCCAGTTTGGAAAGGACCAGCAAAG
CTCCTCTGGAAAGGTGAAGGGGCAGTAGTAATACAAGATAATAGTGACATAAAAGTAGTGCCAAGAAGAA
AAGCAAAGATCATCAGGGATTATGGAAAACAGATGGCAGGTGATGATTGTGTGGCAAGTAGACAGGATGA
GGATTAACACATGGAATTCTGCAACAACTGCTGTTTATCCATTTCAGAATTGGGTGTCGACATAGCAGAA
TAGGCGTTACTCGACAGAGGAGAGCAAGAAATGGAGCCAGTAGATCCTAGACTAGAGCCCTGGAAGCATC
CAGGAAGTCAGCCTAAAACTGCTTGTACCAATTGCTATTGTAAAAAGTGTTGCTTTCATTGCCAAGTTTG
TTTCATGACAAAAGCCTTAGGCATCTCCTATGGCAGGAAGAAGCGGAGACAGCGACGAAGAGCTCATCAG
AACAGTCAGACTCATCAAGCTTCTCTATCAAAGCAGTAAGTAGTACATGTAATGCAACCTATAATAGTAG
CAATAGTAGCATTAGTAGTAGCAATAATAATAGCAATAGTTGTGTGGTCCATAGTAATCATAGAATATAG
GAAAATGGCCGCTGATCTTCAGACCTGGAGGAGGAGATATGAGGGACAATTGGAGAAGTGAATTATATAA
ATATAAAGTAGTAAAAATTGAACCATTAGGAGTAGCACCCACCAAGGCAAAGAGAAGAGTGGTGCAGAGA
GAAAAAAGAGCAGTGGGAATAGGAGCTTTGTTCCTTGGGTTCTTGGGAGCAGCAGGAAGCACTATGGGCG
CAGCGTCAATGACGCTGACGGTACAGGCCAGACAATTATTGTCTGGTATAGTGCAGCAGCAGAACAATTT
GCTGAGGGCTATTGAGGCGCAACAGCATCTGTTGCAACTCACAGTCTGGGGCATCAAGCAGCTCCAGGCA
AGAATCCTGGCTGTGGAAAGATACCTAAAGGATCAACAGCTCCTGGGGATTTGGGGTTGCTCTGGAAAAC
TCATTTGCACCACTGCTGTGCCTTGGAATGCTAGTTGGAGTAATAAATCTCTGGAACAGATTTGGAATCA
CACGACCTGGATGGAGTGGGACAGAGAAATTAACAATTACACAAGCTTAATACACTCCTTAATTGAAGAA
TCGCAAAACCAGCAAGAAAAGAATGAACAAGAATTATTGGAATTAGATAAATGGGCAAGTTTGTGGAATT
GGTTTAACATAACAAATTGGCTGTGGTATATAAAATTATTCATAATGATAGTAGGAGGCTTGGTAGGTTT
AAGAATAGTTTTTGCTGTACTTTCTATAGTGAATAGAGTTAGGCAGGGATATTCACCATTATCGTTTCAG
ACCCACCTCCCAACCCCGAGGGGACCCGACAGGCCCGAAGGAATAGAAGAAGAAGGTGGAGAGAGAGACA
GAGACAGATCCATTCGATTAGTGAACGGATCCTTGGCACTTATCTGGGACGATCTGCGGAGCCTGTGCCT
CTTCAGCTACCACCGCTTGAGAGACTTACTCTTGATTGTAACGAGGATTGTGGAACTTCTGGGACGCAGG
GGGTGGGAAGCCCTCAAATATTGGTGGAATCTCCTACAATATTGGAGTCAGGAGCTAAAGAATAGTGCTG
TTAGCTTGCTCAATGCCACAGCCATAGCAGTAGCTGAGGGGACAGATAGGGTTATAGAAGTAGTACAAGG
AGCTTGTAGAGCTATTCGCCACATACCTAGAAGAATAAGACAGGGCTTGGAAAGGATTTTGCTATAAGCT
CGAAACAACCGGTACCTCTAGAACTATAGCTAGCAGATCTTTTTCCCTCTGCCAAAAATTATGGGGACAT
CATGAAGCCCCTTGAGCATCTGACTTCTGGCTAATAAAGGAAATTTATTTTCATTGCAATAGTGTGTTGG
AATTTTTTGTGTCTCTCACTCGGAAGGACATATGGGAGGGCAAATCATTTAAAACATCAGAATGAGTATT
TGGTTTAGAGTTTGGCAACATATGCCATATGCTGGCTGCCATGAACAAAGGTGGCTATAAAGAGGTCATC
AGTATATGAAACAGCCCCCTGCTGTCCATTCCTTATTCCATAGAAAAGCCTTGACTTGAGGTTAGATTTT
TTTTATATTTTGTTTTGTGTTATTTTTTTCTTTAACATCCCTAAAATTTTCCTTACATGTTTTACTAGCC
AGATTTTTCCTCCTCTCCTGACTACTCCCAGTCATAGCTGTCCCTCTTCTCTTATGAAGATCCCTCGACC
TGCAGCCCAAGCTTGGCGTAATCATGGTCATAGCTGTTTCCTGTGTGAAATTGTTATCCGCTCACAATTC
CACACAACATACGAGCCGGAAGCATAAAGTGTAAAGCCTGGGGTGCCTAATGAGTGAGCTAACTCACATT
AATTGCGTTGCGCTCACTGCCCGCTTTCCAGTCGGGAAACCTGTCGTGCCAGCGGATCCGCATCTCAATT
AGTCAGCAACCATAGTCCCGCCCCTAACTCCGCCCATCCCGCCCCTAACTCCGCCCAGTTCCGCCCATTC
TCCGCCCCATGGCTGACTAATTTTTTTTATTTATGCAGAGGCCGAGGCCGCCTCGGCCTCTGAGCTATTC
CAGAAGTAGTGAGGAGGCTTTTTTGGAGGCCTAGGCTTTTGCAAAAAGCTAACTTGTTTATTGCAGCTTA
TAATGGTTACAAATAAAGCAATAGCATCACAAATTTCACAAATAAAGCATTTTTTTCACTGCATTCTAGT
TGTGGTTTGTCCAAACTCATCAATGTATCTTATCATGTCTGGATCCGCTGCATTAATGAATCGGCCAACG
CGCGGGGAGAGGCGGTTTGCGTATTGGGCGCTCTTCCGCTTCCTCGCTCACTGACTCGCTGCGCTCGGTC
GTTCGGCTGCGGCGAGCGGTATCAGCTCACTCAAAGGCGGTAATACGGTTATCCACAGAATCAGGGGATA
ACGCAGGAAAGAACATGTGAGCAAAAGGCCAGCAAAAGGCCAGGAACCGTAAAAAGGCCGCGTTGCTGGC
GTTTTTCCATAGGCTCCGCCCCCCTGACGAGCATCACAAAAATCGACGCTCAAGTCAGAGGTGGCGAAAC
CCGACAGGACTATAAAGATACCAGGCGTTTCCCCCTGGAAGCTCCCTCGTGCGCTCTCCTGTTCCGACCC
TGCCGCTTACCGGATACCTGTCCGCCTTTCTCCCTTCGGGAAGCGTGGCGCTTTCTCAATGCTCACGCTG
TAGGTATCTCAGTTCGGTGTAGGTCGTTCGCTCCAAGCTGGGCTGTGTGCACGAACCCCCCGTTCAGCCC
GACCGCTGCGCCTTATCCGGTAACTATCGTCTTGAGTCCAACCCGGTAAGACACGACTTATCGCCACTGG
CAGCAGCCACTGGTAACAGGATTAGCAGAGCGAGGTATGTAGGCGGTGCTACAGAGTTCTTGAAGTGGTG
GCCTAACTACGGCTACACTAGAAGGACAGTATTTGGTATCTGCGCTCTGCTGAAGCCAGTTACCTTCGGA
AAAAGAGTTGGTAGCTCTTGATCCGGCAAACAAACCACCGCTGGTAGCGGTGGTTTTTTTGTTTGCAAGC
AGCAGATTACGCGCAGAAAAAAAGGATCTCAAGAAGATCCTTTGATCTTTTCTACGGGGTCTGACGCTCA
GTGGAACGAAAACTCACGTTAAGGGATTTTGGTCATGAGATTATCAAAAAGGATCTTCACCTAGATCCTT
TTAAATTAAAAATGAAGTTTTAAATCAATCTAAAGTATATATGAGTAAACTTGGTCTGACAGTTACCAAT
GCTTAATCAGTGAGGCACCTATCTCAGCGATCTGTCTATTTCGTTCATCCATAGTTGCCTGACTCCCCGT
CGTGTAGATAACTACGATACGGGAGGGCTTACCATCTGGCCCCAGTGCTGCAATGATACCGCGAGACCCA
CGCTCACCGGCTCCAGATTTATCAGCAATAAACCAGCCAGCCGGAAGGGCCGAGCGCAGAAGTGGTCCTG
CAACTTTATCCGCCTCCATCCAGTCTATTAATTGTTGCCGGGAAGCTAGAGTAAGTAGTTCGCCAGTTAA
TAGTTTGCGCAACGTTGTTGCCATTGCTACAGGCATCGTGGTGTCACGCTCGTCGTTTGGTATGGCTTCA
TTCAGCTCCGGTTCCCAACGATCAAGGCGAGTTACATGATCCCCCATGTTGTGCAAAAAAGCGGTTAGCT
CCTTCGGTCCTCCGATCGTTGTCAGAAGTAAGTTGGCCGCAGTGTTATCACTCATGGTTATGGCAGCACT
GCATAATTCTCTTACTGTCATGCCATCCGTAAGATGCTTTTCTGTGACTGGTGAGTACTCAACCAAGTCA
TTCTGAGAATAGTGTATGCGGCGACCGAGTTGCTCTTGCCCGGCGTCAATACGGGATAATACCGCGCCAC
ATAGCAGAACTTTAAAAGTGCTCATCATTGGAAAACGTTCTTCGGGGCGAAAACTCTCAAGGATCTTACC
GCTGTTGAGATCCAGTTCGATGTAACCCACTCGTGCACCCAACTGATCTTCAGCATCTTTTACTTTCACC
AGCGTTTCTGGGTGAGCAAAAACAGGAAGGCAAAATGCCGCAAAAAAGGGAATAAGGGCGACACGGAAAT
GTTGAATACTCATACTCTTCCTTTTTCAATATTATTGAAGCATTTATCAGGGTTATTGTCTCATGAGCGG
ATACATATTTGAATGTATTTAGAAAAATAAACAAATAGGGGTTCCGCGCACATTTCCCCGAAAAGTGCCA
CCTG
Features (pLannotate 1.2.2; 25 found; start..end, strand, type, name):
      4..383     +  enhancer       CMV enhancer: human cytomegalovirus immediate early enhancer
    386..661     +  promoter       chicken β-actin promoter: No description available
    662..1670    +  intron         chimeric intron: chimera between introns from chicken β-actin and rabbit β-globin
   1668..1733    +  CDS            HBB (fragment): HBB_LEPEU - Experimental evidence at protein level: Swiss-Prot protein existence level 1. Involved in oxygen transport from the lung to the various peripheral tissues. From Lepus europaeus (European hare).
   1737..1773    +  misc_feature   HIV-1 Ψ (fragment): packaging signal of human immunodeficiency virus type 1
   1776..3053    +  CDS            HIV-1 gag (fragment) (sequence partly withheld): gag protein from human immunodeficiency virus 1; gag
   3084..3434    +  CDS            CAPSD_BPMS2 (fragment): Experimental evidence at protein level: Swiss-Prot protein existence level 1. Acts as a translational repressor of viral replicase synthesis late in infection. This latter function is the result of capsid protein interaction with an RNA hairpin which contains the replicase ribosome-binding site. From Escherichia phage MS2 (Bacteriophage MS2).
   3470..6481    +  CDS            HIV-1 pol: pol protein from human immunodeficiency virus 1; pol
   6490..6588    +  CDS            vpr (fragment): VPR_HV19N - Protein inferred from homology: Swiss-Prot protein existence level 3. During virus entry, plays a role in the transport of the viral pre-integration (PIC) complex to the host nucleus. This function is crucial for viral infection of non-dividing macrophages. May act directly at the nuclear pore complex, by binding nucleoporins phenylalanine-glycine (FG)-repeat regions. From Human immunodeficiency virus type 1 group M subtype G (isolate 92NG083) (HIV-1).
   6575..6790    +  CDS            tat (fragment): TAT_HV1H2 - Experimental evidence at protein level: Swiss-Prot protein existence level 1. Extracellular circulating Tat can be endocytosed by surrounding uninfected cells via the binding to several surface receptors such as CD26, CXCR4, heparan sulfate proteoglycans (HSPG) or LDLR. Neurons are rarely infected, but they internalize Tat via their LDLR. Through its interaction with nuclear HATs, Tat is potentially able to control the acetylation-dependent cellular gene expression. Modulates the expression of many cellular genes involved in cell survival, proliferation or in coding for cytokines o
   6806..6901    +  CDS            vpu (fragment): VPU_HV1B1 - Experimental evidence at protein level: Swiss-Prot protein existence level 1. Enhances virion budding by targeting host CD4 and Tetherin/BST2 to proteasome degradation. Degradation of CD4 prevents any unwanted premature interactions between viral Env and its host receptor CD4 in the endoplasmic reticulum. Degradation of antiretroviral protein Tetherin/BST2 is important for virion budding, as BST2 tethers new viral particles to the host cell membrane. Mechanistically, Vpu bridges either CD4 or BST2 to BTRC, a substrate recognition subunit of the Skp1/Cullin/F-box protein E3 ubiquiti
   7055..7288    +  misc_feature   RRE: The Rev response element (RRE) of HIV-1 allows for Rev-dependent mRNA export from the nucleus to the cytoplasm.
   7665..7939    +  CDS            Rev (fragment): human immunodeficiency virus 1 (HIV-1) Rev protein; rev; enhances nuclear export of unspliced and incompletely spliced viral mRNAs
   8187..8242    +  polyA_signal   β-globin poly(A) signal: rabbit β-globin polyadenylation signal (Gil and Proudfoot, 1987)
   8623..8645    -  protein_bind   lac operator (fragment): The lac repressor binds to the lac operator to inhibit transcription in E. coli. This inhibition can be relieved by adding lactose or isopropyl-β-D-thiogalactopyranoside (IPTG). lac repressor encoded by lacI
   8649..8679    -  promoter       lac promoter: promoter for the E. coli lac operon
   8694..8715    -  protein_bind   CAP binding site: CAP binding activates transcription in the presence of cAMP. E. coli catabolite activator protein
   8728..8767    -  CDS            lacI (fragment): lac repressor; lacI; The lac repressor binds to the lac operator to inhibit transcription in E. coli. This inhibition can be relieved by adding lactose or isopropyl-β-D-thiogalactopyranoside (IPTG).
   8774..8796    +  promoter       SV40 promoter (fragment): SV40 enhancer and early promoter
   8820..8955    +  rep_origin     SV40 ori: SV40 origin of replication
   8975..9109    +  polyA_signal   SV40 poly(A) signal: SV40 polyadenylation signal
   9111..9165    -  CDS            lacI (fragment): lac repressor; lacI; The lac repressor binds to the lac operator to inhibit transcription in E. coli. This inhibition can be relieved by adding lactose or isopropyl-β-D-thiogalactopyranoside (IPTG).
   9348..9936    -  rep_origin     ori: high-copy-number ColE1/pMB1/pBR322/pUC origin of replication
  10107..10967   -  CDS            AmpR: β-lactamase; bla; confers resistance to ampicillin, carbenicillin, and related antibiotics
  10968..11072   -  promoter       AmpR promoter: bla
