>Addgene plasmid #122944 | psPAX2-D64V-NC-MS2 | addgene full sequence | sequence record 239322 | Addgene NGS Result
GGTCGACATTGATTATTGACTAGTTATTAATAGTAATCAATTACGGGGTCATTAGTTCATAGCCCATATA
TGGAGTTCCGCGTTACATAACTTACGGTAAATGGCCCGCCTGGCTGACCGCCCAACGACCCCCGCCCATT
GACGTCAATAATGACGTATGTTCCCATAGTAACGCCAATAGGGACTTTCCATTGACGTCAATGGGTGGAG
TATTTACGGTAAACTGCCCACTTGGCAGTACATCAAGTGTATCATATGCCAAGTACGCCCCCTATTGACG
TCAATGACGGTAAATGGCCCGCCTGGCATTATGCCCAGTACATGACCTTATGGGACTTTCCTACTTGGCA
GTACATCTACGTATTAGTCATCGCTATTACCATGGTCGAGGTGAGCCCCACGTTCTGCTTCACTCTCCCC
ATCTCCCCCCCCTCCCCACCCCCAATTTTGTATTTATTTATTTTTTAATTATTTTGTGCAGCGATGGGGG
CGGGGGGGGGGGGGGSGCGCGCCRGGSGGGGSGGGGSGGGGSGRGGGGSGGGGSGGGGSGRGGCGGAGAG
GTGCGGCGGCAGCCAATCAGAGCGGCGCGCTCCGAAAGTTTCCTTTTATGGCGAGGCGGCGGCGGCGGCG
GCCCTATAAAAAGCGAAGCGCGCGGCGGGCGGGAGTCGCTGCGCGCTGCCTTCGCCCCGTGCCCCGCTCC
GCCGCCGCCTCGCGCCGCCCGCCCCGGCTCTGACTGACCGCGTTACTCCCACAGGTGAGCGGGCGGGACG
GCCCTTCTCCTCCGGGCTGTAATTAGCGCTTGGTTTAATGACGGCTTGTTTCTTTTCTGTGGCTGCGTGA
AAGCCTTGAGGGGCTCCGGGAGGGCCCTTTGTGCGGGGGGAGCGGCTCGGGGGGTGCGTGCGTGTGTGTG
TGCGTGGGGAGCGCCGCGTGCGGCTCCGCGCTGCCCGGCGGCTGTGAGCGCTGCGGGCGCGGCGCGGGGC
TTTGTGCGCTCCGCAGTGTGCGCGAGGGGAGCGCGGCCGGGGGCGGTGCCCCGCGGTGCGGGGGGGGCTG
CGAGGGGAACAAAGGCTGCGTGCGGGGTGTGTGCGTGGGGGGGTGAGCAGGGGGTGTGGGCGCGTCGGTC
GGGCTGCAACCCCCCCTGCACCCCCCTCCCCGAGTTGCTGAGCACGGCCCGGCTTCGGGTGCGGGGCTCC
GTACGGGGCGTGGCGCGGGGCTCGCCGTGCCGGGCGGGGGGTGGCGGCAGGTGGGGGTGCCGGGCGGGGC
GGGGCCGCCTCGGGCCGGGGRGGGCTCGGGGGAGGGGCGCGGCGGCCCCCGGAGCGCCGGCGGCTGTCGA
GGCGCGGCGAGCCGCAGCCATTGCCTTTTATGGTAATCGTGCGAGAGGGCGCAGGGACTTCCTTTGTCCC
AAATCTGTGCGGAGCCGAAATCTGGGAGGCGCCGCCGCACCCCCTCTAGCGGGCGCGGGGCGAAGCGGTG
CGGCGCCGGCAGGAAGGAAATGGGCGGGGAGGGCCTTCGTGCGTCGCCGCGCCGCCGTCCCCTTCTCCCT
CTCCAGCCTCGGGGCTGTCCGCGGGGGGACGGCTGCCTTCGGGGGGGACGGGGCAGGGCGGGGTTCGGCT
TCTGGCGTGTGACCGGCGGCTCTAGAGCCTCTGCTAACCATGTTCATGCCTTCTTCTTTTTCCTACAGCT
CCTGGGCAACGTGCTGGTTATTGTGCTGTCTCATCATTTTGGCAAAGAATTCGGGCCGCGTTGACGCGCA
CGGCAAGAGGCGAGGGGCGGCGACTGGTGAGAGATGGGTGCGAGAGCGTCAGTATTAAGCGGGGGAGAAT
TAGATCGATGGGAAAAAATTCGGTTAAGGCCAGGGGGAAAGAAAAAATATAAATTAAAACATATAGTATG
GGCAAGCAGGGAGCTAGAACGATTCGCAGTTAATCCTGGCCTGTTAGAAACATCAGAAGGCTGTAGACAA
ATACTGGGACAGCTACAACCATCCCTTCAGACAGGATCAGAAGAACTTAGATCATTATATAATACAGTAG
CAACCCTCTATTGTGTGCATCAAAGGATAGAGATAAAAGACACCAAGGAAGCTTTAGACAAGATAGAGGA
AGAGCAAAACAAAAGTAAGAAAAAAGCACAGCAAGCAGCAGCTGACACAGGACACAGCAATCAGGTCAGC
CAAAATTACCCTATAGTGCAGAACATCCAGGGGCAAATGGTACATCAGGCCATATCACCTAGAACTTTAA
ATGCATGGGTAAAAGTAGTAGAAGAGAAGGCTTTCAGCCCAGAAGTGATACCCATGTTTTCAGCATTATC
AGAAGGAGCCACCCCACAAGATTTAAACACCATGCTAAACACAGTGGGGGGACATCAAGCAGCCATGCAA
ATGTTAAAAGAGACCATCAATGAGGAAGCTGCAGAATGGGATAGAGTGCATCCAGTGCATGCAGGGCCTA
TTGCACCAGGCCAGATGAGAGAACCAAGGGGAAGTGACATAGCAGGAACTACTAGTACCCTTCAGGAACA
AATAGGATGGATGACACATAATCCACCTATCCCAGTAGGAGAAATCTATAAAAGATGGATAATCCTGGGA
TTAAATAAAATAGTAAGAATGTATAGCCCT
[222 nt withheld, positions 2621-2842]
GGGGGACCCGGCCATAAAGCAAGAGTTTTGGCTGAAGCAATGAGCCAAGTAACAAATCCAGCTACCATAA
TGATACAGAAAGGCAATTTTAGGAACCAAAGAAAGACTGTTAAGTGTTTCAATTGTGGCAAAGAAGGGCA
CATAGCCAAAAATTGCAGGGCCCCTAGGAAAAAGGGCTGTTGGAAATGTGGAAAGGAAGGACACCAAATG
AAAGATTGTTCCGGTGGAGGTGGATCCGGTGGAGGTTCCATGGCGTCCAATTTCACGCAGTTCGTCCTGG
TTGACAACGGGGGGACTGGGGACGTTACGGTCGCTCCGAGCAACTTTGCCAATGGTATTGCGGAGTGGAT
TTCTTCTAATTCACGGTCCCAAGCTTACAAAGTGACCTGTTCCGTGCGGCAAAGTTCTGCTCAGAATAGA
AAGTACACTATAAAGGTCGAAGTCCCTAAGGGGGCCTGGCGATCATATCTCAATATGGAGCTTACCATCC
CAATATTTGCCACTAATTCTGATTGTGAATTGATTGTCAAAGCAATGCAAGGACTCTTGAAAGACGGAAA
CCCAATCCCCAGCGCAATCGCAGCCAACTCCGGTATATACTCCGGAGGTGGAGGTGGAACTGAGAGACAG
GCTAATTTTTTAGGGAAGATCTGGCCTTCCCACAAGGGAAGGCCAGGGAATTTTCTTCAGAGCAGACCAG
AGCCAACAGCCCCACCAGAAGAGAGCTTCAGGTTTGGGGAAGAGACAACAACTCCCTCTCAGAAGCAGGA
GCCGATAGACAAGGAACTGTATCCTTTAGCTTCCCTCAGATCACTCTTTGGCAGCGACCCCTCGTCACAA
TAAAGATAGGGGGGCAATTAAAGGAAGCTCTATTAGATACAGGAGCAGATGATACAGTATTAGAAGAAAT
GAATTTGCCAGGAAGATGGAAACCAAAAATGATAGGGGGAATTGGAGGTTTTATCAAAGTAAGACAGTAT
GATCAGATACTCATAGAAATCTGCGGACATAAAGCTATAGGTACAGTATTAGTAGGACCTACACCTGTCA
ACATAATTGGAAGAAATCTGTTGACTCAGATTGGCTGCACTTTAAATTTTCCCATTAGTCCTATTGAGAC
TGTACCAGTAAAATTAAAGCCAGGAATGGATGGCCCAAAAGTTAAACAATGGCCATTGACAGAAGAAAAA
ATAAAAGCATTAGTAGAAATTTGTACAGAAATGGAAAAGGAAGGAAAAATTTCAAAAATTGGGCCTGAAA
ATCCATACAATACTCCAGTATTTGCCATAAAGAAAAAAGACAGTACTAAATGGAGAAAATTAGTAGATTT
CAGAGAACTTAATAAGAGAACTCAAGATTTCTGGGAAGTTCAATTAGGAATACCACATCCTGCAGGGTTA
AAACAGAAAAAATCAGTAACAGTACTGGATGTGGGCGATGCATATTTTTCAGTTCCCTTAGATAAAGACT
TCAGGAAGTATACTGCATTTACCATACCTAGTATAAACAATGAGACACCAGGGATTAGATATCAGTACAA
TGTGCTTCCACAGGGATGGAAAGGATCACCAGCAATATTCCAGTGTAGCATGACAAAAATCTTAGAGCCT
TTTAGAAAACAAAATCCAGACATAGTCATCTATCAATACATGGATGATTTGTATGTAGGATCTGACTTAG
AAATAGGGCAGCATAGAACAAAAATAGAGGAACTGAGACAACATCTGTTGAGGTGGGGATTTACCACACC
AGACAAAAAACATCAGAAAGAACCTCCATTCCTTTGGATGGGTTATGAACTCCATCCTGATAAATGGACA
GTACAGCCTATAGTGCTGCCAGAAAAGGACAGCTGGACTGTCAATGACATACAGAAATTAGTGGGAAAAT
TGAATTGGGCAAGTCAGATTTATGCAGGGATTAAAGTAAGGCAATTATGTAAACTTCTTAGGGGAACCAA
AGCACTAACAGAAGTAGTACCACTAACAGAAGAAGCAGAGCTAGAACTGGCAGAAAACAGGGAGATTCTA
AAAGAACCGGTACATGGAGTGTATTATGACCCATCAAAAGACTTAATAGCAGAAATACAGAAGCAGGGGC
AAGGCCAATGGACATATCAAATTTATCAAGAGCCATTTAAAAATCTGAAAACAGGAAAGTATGCAAGAAT
GAAGGGTGCCCACACTAATGATGTGAAACAATTAACAGAGGCAGTACAAAAAATAGCCACAGAAAGCATA
GTAATATGGGGAAAGACTCCTAAATTTAAATTACCCATACAAAAGGAAACATGGGAAGCATGGTGGACAG
AGTATTGGCAAGCCACCTGGATTCCTGAGTGGGAGTTTGTCAATACCCCTCCCTTAGTGAAGTTATGGTA
CCAGTTAGAGAAAGAACCCATAATAGGAGCAGAAACTTTCTATGTAGATGGGGCAGCCAATAGGGAAACT
AAATTAGGAAAAGCAGGATATGTAACTGACAGAGGAAGACAAAAAGTTGTCCCCCTAACGGACACAACAA
ATCAGAAGACTGAGTTACAAGCAATTCATCTAGCTTTGCAGGATTCGGGATTAGAAGTAAACATAGTGAC
AGACTCACAATATGCATTGGGAATCATTCAAGCACAACCAGATAAGAGTGAATCAGAGTTAGTCAGTCAA
ATAATAGAGCAGTTAATAAAAAAGGAAAAAGTCTACCTGGCATGGGTACCAGCACACAAAGGAATTGGAG
GAAATGAACAAGTAGATAAATTGGTCAGTGCTGGAATCAGGAAAGTACTATTTTTAGATGGAATAGATAA
GGCCCAAGAAGAACATGAGAAATATCACAGTAATTGGAGAGCAATGGCTAGTGATTTTAACCTACCACCT
GTAGTAGCAAAAGAAATAGTAGCCAGCTGTGATAAATGTCAGCTAAAAGGGGAAGCCATGCATGGACAAG
TAGACTGTAGCCCAGGAATATGGCAGCTAGTTTGTACACATTTAGAAGGAAAAGTTATCTTGGTAGCAGT
TCATGTAGCCAGTGGATATATAGAAGCAGAAGTAATTCCAGCAGAGACAGGGCAAGAAACAGCATACTTC
CTCTTAAAATTAGCAGGAAGATGGCCAGTAAAAACAGTACATACAGACAATGGCAGCAATTTCACCAGTA
CTACAGTTAAGGCCGCCTGTTGGTGGGCGGGGATCAAGCAGGAATTTGGCATTCCCTACAATCCCCAAAG
TCAAGGAGTAATAGAATCTATGAATAAAGAATTAAAGAAAATTATAGGACAGGTAAGAGATCAGGCTGAA
CATCTTAAGACAGCAGTACAAATGGCAGTATTCATCCACAATTTTAAAAGAAAAGGGGGGATTGGGGGGT
ACAGTGCAGGGGAAAGAATAGTAGACATAATAGCAACAGACATACAAACTAAAGAATTACAAAAACAAAT
TACAAAAATTCAAAATTTTCGGGTTTATTACAGGGACAGCAGAGATCCAGTTTGGAAAGGACCAGCAAAG
CTCCTCTGGAAAGGTGAAGGGGCAGTAGTAATACAAGATAATAGTGACATAAAAGTAGTGCCAAGAAGAA
AAGCAAAGATCATCAGGGATTATGGAAAACAGATGGCAGGTGATGATTGTGTGGCAAGTAGACAGGATGA
GGATTAACACATGGAATTCTGCAACAACTGCTGTTTATCCATTTCAGAATTGGGTGTCGACATAGCAGAA
TAGGCGTTACTCGACAGAGGAGAGCAAGAAATGGAGCCAGTAGATCCTAGACTAGAGCCCTGGAAGCATC
CAGGAAGTCAGCCTAAAACTGCTTGTACCAATTGCTATTGTAAAAAGTGTTGCTTTCATTGCCAAGTTTG
TTTCATGACAAAAGCCTTAGGCATCTCCTATGGCAGGAAGAAGCGGAGACAGCGACGAAGAGCTCATCAG
AACAGTCAGACTCATCAAGCTTCTCTATCAAAGCAGTAAGTAGTACATGTAATGCAACCTATAATAGTAG
CAATAGTAGCATTAGTAGTAGCAATAATAATAGCAATAGTTGTGTGGTCCATAGTAATCATAGAATATAG
GAAAATGGCCGCTGATCTTCAGACCTGGAGGAGGAGATATGAGGGACAATTGGAGAAGTGAATTATATAA
ATATAAAGTAGTAAAAATTGAACCATTAGGAGTAGCACCCACCAAGGCAAAGAGAAGAGTGGTGCAGAGA
GAAAAAAGAGCAGTGGGAATAGGAGCTTTGTTCCTTGGGTTCTTGGGAGCAGCAGGAAGCACTATGGGCG
CAGCGTCAATGACGCTGACGGTACAGGCCAGACAATTATTGTCTGGTATAGTGCAGCAGCAGAACAATTT
GCTGAGGGCTATTGAGGCGCAACAGCATCTGTTGCAACTCACAGTCTGGGGCATCAAGCAGCTCCAGGCA
AGAATCCTGGCTGTGGAAAGATACCTAAAGGATCAACAGCTCCTGGGGATTTGGGGTTGCTCTGGAAAAC
TCATTTGCACCACTGCTGTGCCTTGGAATGCTAGTTGGAGTAATAAATCTCTGGAACAGATTTGGAATCA
CACGACCTGGATGGAGTGGGACAGAGAAATTAACAATTACACAAGCTTAATACACTCCTTAATTGAAGAA
TCGCAAAACCAGCAAGAAAAGAATGAACAAGAATTATTGGAATTAGATAAATGGGCAAGTTTGTGGAATT
GGTTTAACATAACAAATTGGCTGTGGTATATAAAATTATTCATAATGATAGTAGGAGGCTTGGTAGGTTT
AAGAATAGTTTTTGCTGTACTTTCTATAGTGAATAGAGTTAGGCAGGGATATTCACCATTATCGTTTCAG
ACCCACCTCCCAACCCCGAGGGGACCCGACAGGCCCGAAGGAATAGAAGAAGAAGGTGGAGAGAGAGACA
GAGACAGATCCATTCGATTAGTGAACGGATCCTTGGCACTTATCTGGGACGATCTGCGGAGCCTGTGCCT
CTTCAGCTACCACCGCTTGAGAGACTTACTCTTGATTGTAACGAGGATTGTGGAACTTCTGGGACGCAGG
GGGTGGGAAGCCCTCAAATATTGGTGGAATCTCCTACAATATTGGAGTCAGGAGCTAAAGAATAGTGCTG
TTAGCTTGCTCAATGCCACAGCCATAGCAGTAGCTGAGGGGACAGATAGGGTTATAGAAGTAGTACAAGG
AGCTTGTAGAGCTATTCGCCACATACCTAGAAGAATAAGACAGGGCTTGGAAAGGATTTTGCTATAAGCT
CGAAACAACCGGTACCTCTAGAACTATAGCTAGCAGATCTTTTTCCCTCTGCCAAAAATTATGGGGACAT
CATGAAGCCCCTTGAGCATCTGACTTCTGGCTAATAAAGGAAATTTATTTTCATTGCAATAGTGTGTTGG
AATTTTTTGTGTCTCTCACTCGGAAGGACATATGGGAGGGCAAATCATTTAAAACATCAGAATGAGTATT
TGGTTTAGAGTTTGGCAACATATGCCCATATGCTGGCTGCCATGAACAAAGGTTGGCTATAAAGAGGTCA
TCAGTATATGAAACAGCCCCCTGCTGTCCATTCCTTATTCCATAGAAAAGCCTTGACTTGAGGTTAGATT
TTTTTTATATTTTGTTTTGTGTTATTTTTTTCTTTAACATCCCTAAAATTTTCCTTACATGTTTTACTAG
CCAGATTTTTCCTCCTCTCCTGACTACTCCCAGTCATAGCTGTCCCTCTTCTCTTATGGAGATCCCTCGA
CCTGCAGCCCAAGCTTGGCGTAATCATGGTCATAGCTGTTTCCTGTGTGAAATTGTTATCCGCTCACAAT
TCCACACAACATACGAGCCGGAAGCATAAAGTGTAAAGCCTGGGGTGCCTAATGAGTGAGCTAACTCACA
TTAATTGCGTTGCGCTCACTGCCCGCTTTCCAGTCGGGAAACCTGTCGTGCCAGCGGATCCGCATCTCAA
TTAGTCAGCAACCATAGTCCCGCCCCTAACTCCGCCCATCCCGCCCCTAACTCCGCCCAGTTCCGCCCAT
TCTCCGCCCCATGGCTGACTAATTTTTTTTATTTATGCAGAGGCCGAGGCCGCCTCGGCCTCTGAGCTAT
TCCAGAAGTAGTGAGGAGGCTTTTTTGGAGGCCTAGGCTTTTGCAAAAAGCTAACTTGTTTATTGCAGCT
TATAATGGTTACAAATAAAGCAATAGCATCACAAATTTCACAAATAAAGCATTTTTTTCACTGCATTCTA
GTTGTGGTTTGTCCAAACTCATCAATGTATCTTATCATGTCTGGATCCGCTGCATTAATGAATCGGCCAA
CGCGCGGGGAGAGGCGGTTTGCGTATTGGGCGCTCTTCCGCTTCCTCGCTCACTGACTCGCTGCGCTCGG
TCGTTCGGCTGCGGCGAGCGGTATCAGCTCACTCAAAGGCGGTAATACGGTTATCCACAGAATCAGGGGA
TAACGCAGGAAAGAACATGTGAGCAAAAGGCCAGCAAAAGGCCAGGAACCGTAAAAAGGCCGCGTTGCTG
GCGTTTTTCCATAGGCTCCGCCCCCCTGACGAGCATCACAAAAATCGACGCTCAAGTCAGAGGTGGCGAA
ACCCGACAGGACTATAAAGATACCAGGCGTTTCCCCCTGGAAGCTCCCTCGTGCGCTCTCCTGTTCCGAC
CCTGCCGCTTACCGGATACCTGTCCGCCTTTCTCCCTTCGGGAAGCGTGGCGCTTTCTCATAGCTCACGC
TGTAGGTATCTCAGTTCGGTGTAGGTCGTTCGCTCCAAGCTGGGCTGTGTGCACGAACCCCCCGTTCAGC
CCGACCGCTGCGCCTTATCCGGTAACTATCGTCTTGAGTCCAACCCGGTAAGACACGACTTATCGCCACT
GGCAGCAGCCACTGGTAACAGGATTAGCAGAGCGAGGTATGTAGGCGGTGCTACAGAGTTCTTGAAGTGG
TGGCCTAACTACGGCTACACTAGAAGAACAGTATTTGGTATCTGCGCTCTGCTGAAGCCAGTTACCTTCG
GAAAAAGAGTTGGTAGCTCTTGATCCGGCAAACAAACCACCGCTGGTAGCGGTGGTTTTTTTGTTTGCAA
GCAGCAGATTACGCGCAGAAAAAAAGGATCTCAAGAAGATCCTTTGATCTTTTCTACGGGGTCTGACGCT
CAGTGGAACGAAAACTCACGTTAAGGGATTTTGGTCATGAGATTATCAAAAAGGATCTTCACCTAGATCC
TTTTAAATTAAAAATGAAGTTTTAAATCAATCTAAAGTATATATGAGTAAACTTGGTCTGACAGTTACCA
ATGCTTAATCAGTGAGGCACCTATCTCAGCGATCTGTCTATTTCGTTCATCCATAGTTGCCTGACTCCCC
GTCGTGTAGATAACTACGATACGGGAGGGCTTACCATCTGGCCCCAGTGCTGCAATGATACCGCGAGACC
CACGCTCACCGGCTCCAGATTTATCAGCAATAAACCAGCCAGCCGGAAGGGCCGAGCGCAGAAGTGGTCC
TGCAACTTTATCCGCCTCCATCCAGTCTATTAATTGTTGCCGGGAAGCTAGAGTAAGTAGTTCGCCAGTT
AATAGTTTGCGCAACGTTGTTGCCATTGCTACAGGCATCGTGGTGTCACGCTCGTCGTTTGGTATGGCTT
CATTCAGCTCCGGTTCCCAACGATCAAGGCGAGTTACATGATCCCCCATGTTGTGCAAAAAAGCGGTTAG
CTCCTTCGGTCCTCCGATCGTTGTCAGAAGTAAGTTGGCCGCAGTGTTATCACTCATGGTTATGGCAGCA
CTGCATAATTCTCTTACTGTCATGCCATCCGTAAGATGCTTTTCTGTGACTGGTGAGTACTCAACCAAGT
CATTCTGAGAATAGTGTATGCGGCGACCGAGTTGCTCTTGCCCGGCGTCAATACGGGATAATACCGCGCC
ACATAGCAGAACTTTAAAAGTGCTCATCATTGGAAAACGTTCTTCGGGGCGAAAACTCTCAAGGATCTTA
CCGCTGTTGAGATCCAGTTCGATGTAACCCACTCGTGCACCCAACTGATCTTCAGCATCTTTTACTTTCA
CCAGCGTTTCTGGGTGAGCAAAAACAGGAAGGCAAAATGCCGCAAAAAAGGGAATAAGGGCGACACGGAA
ATGTTGAATACTCATACTCTTCCTTTTTCAATATTATTGAAGCATTTATCAGGGTTATTGTCTCATGAGC
GGATACATATTTGAATGTATTTAGAAAAATAAACAAATAGGGGTTCCGCGCACATTTCCCCGAAAAGTGC
CACCTG
Features (pLannotate 1.2.2; 25 found; start..end, strand, type, name):
      5..384     +  enhancer       CMV enhancer: human cytomegalovirus immediate early enhancer
    386..661     +  promoter       chicken β-actin promoter: No description available
    662..1678    +  intron         chimeric intron: chimera between introns from chicken β-actin and rabbit β-globin
   1676..1741    +  CDS            HBB (fragment): HBB_LEPEU - Experimental evidence at protein level: Swiss-Prot protein existence level 1. Involved in oxygen transport from the lung to the various peripheral tissues. From Lepus europaeus (European hare).
   1745..1781    +  misc_feature   HIV-1 Ψ (fragment): packaging signal of human immunodeficiency virus type 1
   1784..3061    +  CDS            HIV-1 gag (fragment) (sequence partly withheld): gag protein from human immunodeficiency virus 1; gag
   3092..3442    +  CDS            CAPSD_BPMS2 (fragment): Experimental evidence at protein level: Swiss-Prot protein existence level 1. Acts as a translational repressor of viral replicase synthesis late in infection. This latter function is the result of capsid protein interaction with an RNA hairpin which contains the replicase ribosome-binding site. From Escherichia phage MS2 (Bacteriophage MS2).
   3478..6489    +  CDS            HIV-1 pol: pol protein from human immunodeficiency virus 1; pol
   6498..6596    +  CDS            vpr (fragment): VPR_HV19N - Protein inferred from homology: Swiss-Prot protein existence level 3. During virus entry, plays a role in the transport of the viral pre-integration (PIC) complex to the host nucleus. This function is crucial for viral infection of non-dividing macrophages. May act directly at the nuclear pore complex, by binding nucleoporins phenylalanine-glycine (FG)-repeat regions. From Human immunodeficiency virus type 1 group M subtype G (isolate 92NG083) (HIV-1).
   6583..6798    +  CDS            tat (fragment): TAT_HV1H2 - Experimental evidence at protein level: Swiss-Prot protein existence level 1. Extracellular circulating Tat can be endocytosed by surrounding uninfected cells via the binding to several surface receptors such as CD26, CXCR4, heparan sulfate proteoglycans (HSPG) or LDLR. Neurons are rarely infected, but they internalize Tat via their LDLR. Through its interaction with nuclear HATs, Tat is potentially able to control the acetylation-dependent cellular gene expression. Modulates the expression of many cellular genes involved in cell survival, proliferation or in coding for cytokines o
   6814..6909    +  CDS            vpu (fragment): VPU_HV1B1 - Experimental evidence at protein level: Swiss-Prot protein existence level 1. Enhances virion budding by targeting host CD4 and Tetherin/BST2 to proteasome degradation. Degradation of CD4 prevents any unwanted premature interactions between viral Env and its host receptor CD4 in the endoplasmic reticulum. Degradation of antiretroviral protein Tetherin/BST2 is important for virion budding, as BST2 tethers new viral particles to the host cell membrane. Mechanistically, Vpu bridges either CD4 or BST2 to BTRC, a substrate recognition subunit of the Skp1/Cullin/F-box protein E3 ubiquiti
   7063..7296    +  misc_feature   RRE: The Rev response element (RRE) of HIV-1 allows for Rev-dependent mRNA export from the nucleus to the cytoplasm.
   7673..7947    +  CDS            Rev (fragment): human immunodeficiency virus 1 (HIV-1) Rev protein; rev; enhances nuclear export of unspliced and incompletely spliced viral mRNAs
   8195..8250    +  polyA_signal   β-globin poly(A) signal: rabbit β-globin polyadenylation signal (Gil and Proudfoot, 1987)
   8633..8655    -  protein_bind   lac operator (fragment): The lac repressor binds to the lac operator to inhibit transcription in E. coli. This inhibition can be relieved by adding lactose or isopropyl-β-D-thiogalactopyranoside (IPTG). lac repressor encoded by lacI
   8659..8689    -  promoter       lac promoter: promoter for the E. coli lac operon
   8704..8725    -  protein_bind   CAP binding site: CAP binding activates transcription in the presence of cAMP. E. coli catabolite activator protein
   8738..8777    -  CDS            lacI (fragment): lac repressor; lacI; The lac repressor binds to the lac operator to inhibit transcription in E. coli. This inhibition can be relieved by adding lactose or isopropyl-β-D-thiogalactopyranoside (IPTG).
   8784..8806    +  promoter       SV40 promoter (fragment): SV40 enhancer and early promoter
   8830..8965    +  rep_origin     SV40 ori: SV40 origin of replication
   8985..9119    +  polyA_signal   SV40 poly(A) signal: SV40 polyadenylation signal
   9121..9175    -  CDS            lacI (fragment): lac repressor; lacI; The lac repressor binds to the lac operator to inhibit transcription in E. coli. This inhibition can be relieved by adding lactose or isopropyl-β-D-thiogalactopyranoside (IPTG).
   9358..9946    -  rep_origin     ori: high-copy-number ColE1/pMB1/pBR322/pUC origin of replication
  10117..10977   -  CDS            AmpR: β-lactamase; bla; confers resistance to ampicillin, carbenicillin, and related antibiotics
  10978..11082   -  promoter       AmpR promoter: bla
