[The description below was written by a language model from this plasmid's Addgene catalogue record and pLannotate feature annotations shown in this document.]
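Description:
psPAX2-D64V-NC-MS2 is a modified second-generation HIV-1 lentiviral packaging plasmid built on the psPAX2 backbone and intended for transfection into mammalian producer cells. It is propagated in E. coli through a high-copy ColE1/pUC-type origin with ampicillin selection (AmpR under its own bla promoter). The backbone also carries an SV40 origin and SV40 poly(A) signal, along with remnants of lac regulatory sequences.

The packaging cassette is driven by the CAG promoter (CMV enhancer, chicken β-actin promoter and a chimeric β-actin/β-globin intron) and terminated by the rabbit β-globin poly(A) signal. It encodes HIV-1 gag and pol, followed by tat and rev sequences and the Rev response element, which allows Rev-dependent nuclear export of the unspliced gag-pol transcript. Only short fragments of vpr, vpu and the Ψ packaging signal are annotated. The defining modification is the bacteriophage MS2 coat protein, inserted between the annotated gag and pol segments and recorded as a fusion with the nucleocapsid (NC) domain of Gag. Because the coat protein binds a specific RNA hairpin, assembling Gag can recruit mRNAs tagged with an MS2 aptamer into budding particles. The record lists a D64V mutation without naming the protein it affects; this change is generally known as the integrase-inactivating substitution used in non-integrating lentiviral systems.

The stated purpose is packaging aptamer-bearing mRNA into lentivirus-like particles, with the associated work applying this to transient SaCas9 mRNA delivery for genome editing. The repository and depositor sequences carry the same 25 annotated features and differ by about ten nucleotides; repository sequencing could not fully resolve the CAG promoter, so the depositor sequence is the reference there.
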