Addgene plasmid #122944: psPAX2-D64V-NC-MS2
Purpose: MS2 coat protein-modified lentiviral packaging plasmid for packaging mRNA with an MS2 aptamer into lentivirus-like particles
Depositing lab: Baisong Lu. Depositing organization: Wake Forest University Health Sciences. Publication: Delivering SaCas9 mRNA by lentivirus-like bionanoparticles for transient expression and efficient genome editing. Lu B, Javidi-Parsijani P, Makani V, Mehraein-Ghomi F, Sarhan WM, Sun D, Yoo KW, Atala ZP, Lyu P, Atala A. Nucleic Acids Res. 2019 Feb 13. pii: 5316732. doi: 10.1093/nar/gkz093. PubMed 30759231.
Backbone
  Vector backbone: psPAX2
  Vector type: Mammalian Expression, Lentiviral
Growth in bacteria
  Bacterial resistance: Ampicillin, 100 μg/mL
  Growth temperature: 37°C
  Growth strain: NEB Stable
  Copy number: High Copy
Gene/Insert
  Gene/Insert name: NC-MCP (MS2 coat protein) fusion protein in Gag
  Species: bacteriophage MS2
  Mutation: D64V
  Cloning method: Restriction Enzyme; 5′ cloning site unknown (unknown if destroyed); 3′ cloning site unknown (unknown if destroyed)
  Sequencing primers: 5′ unknown
Terms and licenses: Academic/Nonprofit Terms; Industry Terms: Not Available to Industry
Depositor comments: Please note: Addgene NGS is unable to fully resolve the CAG promoter sequence. Please refer to the depositor's sequence for this section of the plasmid.
How to cite: psPAX2-D64V-NC-MS2 was a gift from Baisong Lu (Addgene plasmid # 122944 ; http://n2t.net/addgene:122944 ; RRID:Addgene_122944)
